Addgene plasmid #20977: HOXA9-MSCV-full-GFP
Depositing lab: Corey Largman. Depositing organization: San Francisco VA Health Care System. Publication: MicroRNA-126 regulates HOXA9 by binding to the homeobox. Shen WF, Hu YL, Uttarwar L, Passegue E, Largman C. Mol Cell Biol. 2008 Jul . 28(14):4609-19. 10.1128/MCB.01652-07 PubMed 18474618.
Backbone
  Vector backbone: MSCV-PGK-GFP
  Backbone size w/o insert (bp): 6500
  Vector type: Mammalian Expression, Retroviral
  Selectable markers: GFP
Growth in bacteria
  Bacterial resistance: Ampicillin, 100 μg/mL
  Growth temperature: 37°C
  Growth strain: DH5alpha
  Copy number: High Copy
Gene/Insert
  Gene/Insert name: HOXA9
  Species: M. musculus (mouse)
  Insert size (bp): 2100
  Mutation: Full length cDNA with ~1.1kb 3'UTR with 2 putative polyA signals mutated to allow expression
  Entrez Gene: Hoxa9 (a.k.a. D6a9, Hox-1.7)
  Tag / fusion protein: Flag (N terminal on backbone)
  Cloning method: Restriction Enzyme; 5′ cloning site BglII (destroyed during cloning); 3′ cloning site NotI (destroyed during cloning)
  Sequencing primers: 5′ MSCV
Resource information
  A portion of this plasmid was derived from a plasmid made by: Image clone BC055059
Terms and licenses: Academic/Nonprofit Terms; Industry Terms: Not Available to Industry
Depositor comments: Addgene has detected several mutations in the UTR region of this construct.
How to cite: HOXA9-MSCV-full-GFP was a gift from Corey Largman (Addgene plasmid # 20977 ; http://n2t.net/addgene:20977 ; RRID:Addgene_20977)
