[The description below was written by a language model from this plasmid's Addgene catalogue record and the feature table of its GenBank file.]
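Description:
HOXA9-MSCV-full-GFP is a gammaretroviral expression plasmid built on the MSCV-PGK-GFP backbone for delivering mouse Hoxa9 into mammalian cells. In bacteria it is maintained as a high-copy plasmid through a ColE1/pUC-type origin and selected with ampicillin via the beta-lactamase gene. The proviral portion is bounded by 5' and 3' long terminal repeats of murine embryonic stem cell virus and includes the Psi packaging signal and a truncated gag segment lacking its start codon. Together these allow the transcript to be encapsidated when the viral proteins are supplied in trans by a packaging cell line.

The 5' LTR drives the insert, which sits directly downstream of a backbone-encoded N-terminal FLAG epitope with an enterokinase site. The insert is a roughly 2.1 kb full-length Hoxa9 cDNA derived from an IMAGE clone, retaining about 1.1 kb of 3' UTR. Two putative polyadenylation signals in that UTR were mutated to allow expression, presumably because internal polyA signals would otherwise terminate the viral genomic transcript prematurely. The feature table does not annotate the Hoxa9 region itself, leaving the stretch between the FLAG tag and the PGK promoter unlabelled. The repository also notes several mutations detected in the UTR.

Downstream, a mouse PGK promoter independently drives EGFP behind a Kozak consensus, so transduced cells can be identified or sorted by fluorescence; no drug-resistance marker for mammalian cells is present. Given the associated study of microRNA-126 regulation of HOXA9, the construct appears suited to expressing tagged HOXA9 from a transcript that keeps its native 3' UTR context.
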