LOCUS       Exported 8354 bp ds-DNA circular SYN 14-SEP-2021
DEFINITION  synthetic circular DNA
ACCESSION   .
VERSION     .
KEYWORDS    HOXA9-MSCV-full-GFP
SOURCE      synthetic DNA construct
  ORGANISM  synthetic DNA construct
REFERENCE   1 (bases 1 to 8354)
  AUTHORS   Shen WF, Hu YL, Uttarwar L, Passegue E, Largman C
  TITLE     MicroRNA-126 regulates HOXA9 by binding to the homeobox.
  JOURNAL   Mol Cell Biol. 2008 Jul . 28(14):4609-19.
  PUBMED    18474618
REFERENCE   2 (bases 1 to 8354)
  AUTHORS   .
  TITLE     Direct Submission
  JOURNAL   Exported Sep 14, 2021 from SnapGene Server 1.1.58
            http://www.snapgene.com
FEATURES             Location/Qualifiers
     source          1..8354
                     /organism="synthetic DNA construct"
                     /mol_type="other DNA"
     LTR             1..517
                     /label=5' LTR
                     /note="5' long terminal repeat from murine embryonic stem
                     cell virus"
     misc_feature    581..922
                     /label=MESV Psi
                     /note="packaging signal of murine embryonic stem cell
                     virus"
     CDS             989..1405
                     /label=gag (truncated)
                     /note="truncated Moloney murine leukemia virus (MMLV) gag
                     gene lacking the start codon"
     primer_bind     1335..1357
                     /label=pLXSN 5'
                     /note="Murine stem cell virus, forward primer. Also called
                     MSCV"
     primer_bind     1373..1389
                     /label=pBABE 5'
                     /note="Psi packaging signal, forward primer for pBABE
                     vectors"
     CDS             1417..1440
                     /codon_start=1
                     /product="FLAG(R) epitope tag, followed by an enterokinase
                     cleavage site"
                     /label=FLAG
                     /translation="DYKDDDDK"
     promoter        3436..3935
                     /label=PGK promoter
                     /note="mouse phosphoglycerate kinase 1 promoter"
     primer_bind     complement(3471..3494)
                     /label=MSCV-rev
                     /note="Murine stem cell virus, reverse primer"
     primer_bind     3868..3887
                     /label=mPGK-F
                     /note="Mouse PGK promoter, forward primer"
     regulatory      3942..3951
                     /regulatory_class="other"
                     /note="vertebrate consensus sequence for strong initiation
                     of translation (Kozak, 1987)"
     CDS             3948..4667
                     /codon_start=1
                     /product="the original enhanced GFP (Yang et al., 1996)"
                     /label=EGFP
                     /note="mammalian codon-optimized"
                     /translation="MVSKGEELFTGVVPILVELDGDVNGHKFSVSGEGEGDATYGKLTL
                     KFICTTGKLPVPWPTLVTTLTYGVQCFSRYPDHMKQHDFFKSAMPEGYVQERTIFFKDD
                     GNYKTRAEVKFEGDTLVNRIELKGIDFKEDGNILGHKLEYNYNSHNVYIMADKQKNGIK
                     VNFKIRHNIEDGSVQLADHYQQNTPIGDGPVLLPDNHYLSTQSALSKDPNEKRDHMVLL
                     EFVTAAGITLGMDELYK"
     CDS             3948..4664
                     /codon_start=1
                     /product="enhanced GFP"
                     /label=EGFP
                     /translation="MVSKGEELFTGVVPILVELDGDVNGHKFSVSGEGEGDATYGKLTL
                     KFICTTGKLPVPWPTLVTTLTYGVQCFSRYPDHMKQHDFFKSAMPEGYVQERTIFFKDD
                     GNYKTRAEVKFEGDTLVNRIELKGIDFKEDGNILGHKLEYNYNSHNVYIMADKQKNGIK
                     VNFKIRHNIEDGSVQLADHYQQNTPIGDGPVLLPDNHYLSTQSALSKDPNEKRDHMVLL
                     EFVTAAGITLGMDELYK"
     primer_bind     complement(3993..4014)
                     /label=EGFP-N
                     /note="EGFP, reverse primer"
     primer_bind     complement(4254..4273)
                     /label=EXFP-R
                     /note="For distinguishing EGFP variants, reverse primer"
     primer_bind     4601..4622
                     /label=EGFP-C
                     /note="EGFP, forward primer"
     LTR             4749..5263
                     /label=3' LTR
                     /note="3' long terminal repeat from murine embryonic stem
                     cell virus"
     protein_bind    5425..5441
                     /label=lac operator
                     /bound_moiety="lac repressor encoded by lacI"
                     /note="The lac repressor binds to the lac operator to
                     inhibit transcription in E. coli. This inhibition can be
                     relieved by adding lactose or
                     isopropyl-beta-D-thiogalactopyranoside (IPTG)."
     promoter        complement(5449..5479)
                     /label=lac promoter
                     /note="promoter for the E. coli lac operon"
     protein_bind    5494..5515
                     /label=CAP binding site
                     /bound_moiety="E. coli catabolite activator protein"
                     /note="CAP binding activates transcription in the presence
                     of cAMP."
     primer_bind     complement(5632..5649)
                     /label=L4440
                     /note="L4440 vector, forward primer"
     rep_origin      complement(5803..6391)
                     /direction=LEFT
                     /label=ori
                     /note="high-copy-number ColE1/pMB1/pBR322/pUC origin of
                     replication"
     primer_bind     complement(5883..5902)
                     /label=pBR322ori-F
                     /note="pBR322 origin, forward primer"
     CDS             complement(6562..7422)
                     /codon_start=1
                     /gene="bla"
                     /product="beta-lactamase"
                     /label=AmpR
                     /note="confers resistance to ampicillin, carbenicillin, and
                     related antibiotics"
                     /translation="MSIQHFRVALIPFFAAFCLPVFAHPETLVKVKDAEDQLGARVGYI
                     ELDLNSGKILESFRPEERFPMMSTFKVLLCGAVLSRIDAGQEQLGRRIHYSQNDLVEYS
                     PVTEKHLTDGMTVRELCSAAITMSDNTAANLLLTTIGGPKELTAFLHNMGDHVTRLDRW
                     EPELNEAIPNDERDTTMPVAMATTLRKLLTGELLTLASRQQLIDWMEADKVAGPLLRSA
                     LPAGWFIADKSGAGERGSRGIIAALGPDGKPSRIVVIYTTGSQATMDERNRQIAEIGAS
                     LIKHW"
     primer_bind     7185..7204
                     /label=Amp-R
                     /note="Ampicillin resistance gene, reverse primer"
     promoter        complement(7423..7527)
                     /gene="bla"
                     /label=AmpR promoter
     primer_bind     7595..7613
                     /label=pBRforEco
                     /note="pBR322 vectors, upsteam of EcoRI site, forward
                     primer"
     primer_bind     complement(7651..7673)
                     /label=pGEX 3'
                     /note="pGEX vectors, reverse primer"
     primer_bind     7773..7792
                     /label=pRS-marker
                     /note="pRS vectors, use to sequence yeast selectable
                     marker"
     primer_bind     7986..8008
                     /label=M13/pUC Forward
                     /note="In lacZ gene"
     primer_bind     8136..8155
                     /label=pBRrevBam
                     /note="pBR322 vectors, tet region, downstream of BamHI,
                     reverse primer"
ORIGIN
        1 aatgaaagac cccacctgta ggtttggcaa gctagcttaa gtaacgccat tttgcaaggc
       61 atggaaaata cataactgag aatagagaag ttcagatcaa ggttaggaac agagagacag
      121 cagaatatgg gccaaacagg atatctgtgg taagcagttc ctgccccggc tcagggccaa
      181 gaacagatgg tccccagatg cggtcccgcc ctcagcagtt tctagagaac catcagatgt
      241 ttccagggtg ccccaaggac ctgaaatgac cctgtgcctt atttgaacta accaatcagt
      301 tcgcttctcg cttctgttcg cgcgcttctg ctccccgagc tcaataaaag agcccacaac
      361 ccctcactcg gcgcgccagt cctccgatag actgcgtcgc ccgggtaccc gtattcccaa
      421 taaagcctct tgctgtttgc atccgaatcg tggactcgct gatccttggg agggtctcct
      481 cagattgatt gactgcccac ctcgggggtc tttcatttgg aggttccacc gagatttgga
      541 gacccctgcc cagggaccac cgaccccccc gccgggaggt aagctggcca gcggtcgttt
      601 cgtgtctgtc tctgtctttg tgcgtgtttg tgccggcatc taatgtttgc gcctgcgtct
      661 gtactagtta gctaactagc tctgtatctg gcggacccgt ggtggaactg acgagttctg
      721 aacacccggc cgcaaccctg ggagacgtcc cagggacttt gggggccgtt tttgtggccc
      781 gacctgagga agggagtcga tgtggaatcc gaccccgtca ggatatgtgg ttctggtagg
      841 agacgagaac ctaaaacagt tcccgcctcc gtctgaattt ttgctttcgg tttggaaccg
      901 aagccgcgcg tcttgtctgc tgcagcgctg cagcatcgtt ctgtgttgtc tctgtctgac
      961 tgtgtttctg tatttgtctg aaaattaggg ccagactgtt accactccct taagtttgac
     1021 cttaggtcac tggaaagatg tcgagcggat cgctcacaac cagtcggtag atgtcaagaa
     1081 gagacgttgg gttaccttct gctctgcaga atggccaacc tttaacgtcg gatggccgcg
     1141 agacggcacc tttaaccgag acctcatcac ccaggttaag atcaaggtct tttcacctgg
     1201 cccgcatgga cacccagacc aggtccccta catcgtgacc tgggaagcct tggcttttga
     1261 cccccctccc tgggtcaagc cctttgtaca ccctaagcct ccgcctcctc ttcctccatc
     1321 cgccccgtct ctcccccttg aacctcctcg ttcgaccccg cctcgatcct ccctttatcc
     1381 agccctcact ccttctctag gcgccggaat tctatggact acaaggacga cgatgacaag
     1441 cttaagaggc ctcaggatcc caccaccggg gccctgggca actactatgt ggactccttc
     1501 ctgctgggcg ccgacgctgc tgatgagctg ggtgcgggac gctacgctcc agggaccctg
     1561 ggtcaacccc caaggcaggc ggcagctctg gccgaacacc ccgacttcag tccttgcagc
     1621 ttccagtcca aggcggcggt gtttggtgcc tcgtggaacc cagtgcacgc ggcgggcgcc
     1681 aatgcggtgc ctgctgcagt gtatcatcac caccaccacc cctacgtgca tccccaggcg
     1741 cccgtggcgg cggcggcgcc ggacggcagg tatatgcgct cctggctgga acccacgccc
     1801 ggtgcgctct ccttcgcggg cttaccctcc agccggcctt atggcattaa acctgaaccg
     1861 ctctcggcca gaaggggtga ctgtcccacg cttgacactc acactttgtc cctgactgac
     1921 tatgcttgtg gttctcctcc agttgataga gaaaaacaac ccagcgaagg cgccttctcc
     1981 gaaaacaatg ccgagaatga gagcggcgga gacaagcccc ccatcgatcc caataacccg
     2041 gctgccaact ggctacatgc tcgctccact cggaagaagc gatgccccta cacaaaacac
     2101 cagacgctgg aactggagaa ggagtttctg tttaacatgt acctcacacg ggaccgcagg
     2161 tacgaggtgg cccggctgct caacctcacc gaaaggcagg tcaagatctg gttccagaac
     2221 cgcaggatga aaatgaagaa aatcaacaag gaccgagcaa aagacgagtg agccttttag
     2281 gggcacattt aaaaagagag caagctagaa agaaaaagaa aggactgtcc gtctccctct
     2341 gtctcctctc ccccaaaccc agcctccacc cgcacaaagg ggctctaaat cccaggcctc
     2401 atctccccac tggcagcccg tgctcaggct ggctcttagg cctgcggctt tgatggagga
     2461 ggtattgtaa gctttccatt ttatagaagg cacacacaca cacaagggag ggcattagcg
     2521 ctattggctg tatgtgctag cttgtatata tatatatata tttaaaaaaa atctacctgc
     2581 ttctgacttt aagcaaaagg aaagaaaact acctttttat ataatgcaca actgttgatg
     2641 actggctgta tagtttttag tctctgtagc taatttaatt tgctcttcgt gtggcagatc
     2701 attctgccaa aatacttgaa cactgtgttt tattgtggtg attatgtttt gtgactcaaa
     2761 cttctgtgct gggtgaagta cccattgtga ttgtggaagc tagaattcaa tttgaactca
     2821 ggttgtttat ggggggagag aagctgtggc ataatgtata gctctgtagt cttctgtgta
     2881 gctagactgt taacctacga ttgtaaacta gctgtaagga tttcccagtg aaatcagatt
     2941 tggaaagaaa agagagatag ttctccggga tgcatagatt catgatttat ctacttttga
     3001 aatgtgggct tcttcatctt tacgttctag actccaattt tgtccaatgt atatagaatc
     3061 tccatattaa agaaatattc ataatcagaa agcttgaata ttgtttttgc accagaggag
     3121 aagtgaggaa attcggagct atacgtgtgt gcagagggtt gctacctatg ggtttacgct
     3181 taattttaat tgggagaaag tgagtgctta ttgtaatgga gttaatttta ttgatgtacc
     3241 ttatacacca tgaaactgct cttgggctac tgtagatttg tatccttggt gaatttgggg
     3301 ttcccatcgg attgaacata cactgtatat tttgcaatag ttacctcaag gcctactgac
     3361 caaattgttg tgtcgagata tttaactttt gccaaacgga atatattgat tcttctcgag
     3421 agatctaatt ctaccgggta ggggaggcgc ttttcccaag gcagtctgga gcatgcgctt
     3481 tagcagcccc gctgggcact tggcgctaca caagtggcct ctggcctcgc acacattcca
     3541 catccaccgg taggcgccaa ccggctccgt tctttggtgg ccccttcgcg ccaccttcta
     3601 ctcctcccct agtcaggaag ttcccccccg ccccgcagct cgcgtcgtgc aggacgtgac
     3661 aaatggaagt agcacgtctc actagtctcg tgcagatgga cagcaccgct gagcaatgga
     3721 agcgggtagg cctttggggc agcggccaat agcagctttg ctccttcgct ttctgggctc
     3781 agaggctggg aaggggtggg tccgggggcg ggctcagggg cgggctcagg ggcggggcgg
     3841 gcgcccgaag gtcctccgga ggcccggcat tctgcacgct tcaaaagcgc acgtctgccg
     3901 cgctgttctc ctcttcctca tctccgggcc tttcggctgc agccaccatg gtgagcaagg
     3961 gcgaggagct gttcaccggg gtggtgccca tcctggtcga gctggacggc gacgtaaacg
     4021 gccacaagtt cagcgtgtcc ggcgagggcg agggcgatgc cacctacggc aagctgaccc
     4081 tgaagttcat ctgcaccacc ggcaagctgc ccgtgccctg gcccaccctc gtgaccaccc
     4141 tgacctacgg cgtgcagtgc ttcagccgct accccgacca catgaagcag cacgacttct
     4201 tcaagtccgc catgcccgaa ggctacgtcc aggagcgcac catcttcttc aaggacgacg
     4261 gcaactacaa gacccgcgcc gaggtgaagt tcgagggcga caccctggtg aaccgcatcg
     4321 agctgaaggg catcgacttc aaggaggacg gcaacatcct ggggcacaag ctggagtaca
     4381 actacaacag ccacaacgtc tatatcatgg ccgacaagca gaagaacggc atcaaggtga
     4441 acttcaagat ccgccacaac atcgaggacg gcagcgtgca gctcgccgac cactaccagc
     4501 agaacacccc catcggcgac ggccccgtgc tgctgcccga caaccactac ctgagcaccc
     4561 agtccgccct gagcaaagac cccaacgaga agcgcgatca catggtcctg ctggagttcg
     4621 tgaccgccgc cgggatcact ctcggcatgg acgagctgta caagtaaagc ggccaactcg
     4681 acgttattcc cttcgaaggc ctatcgataa aataaaagat tttatttagt ctccagaaaa
     4741 aggggggaat gaaagacccc acctgtaggt ttggcaagct agcttaagta acgccatttt
     4801 gcaaggcatg gaaaatacat aactgagaat agagaagttc agatcaaggt taggaacaga
     4861 gagacagcag aatatgggcc aaacaggata tctgtggtaa gcagttcctg ccccggctca
     4921 gggccaagaa cagatggtcc ccagatgcgg tcccgccctc agcagtttct agagaaccat
     4981 cagatgtttc cagggtgccc caaggacctg aaatgaccct gtgccttatt tgaactaacc
     5041 aatcagttcg cttctcgctt ctgttcgcgc gcttctgctc cccgagctca ataaaagagc
     5101 ccacaacccc tcactcggcg cgccagtcct ccgatagact gcgtcgcccg ggtacccgtg
     5161 tatccaataa accctcttgc agttgcatcc gacttgtggt ctcgctgttc cttgggaggg
     5221 tctcctctga gtgattgact acccgtcagc gggggtcttt catgggtaac agtttcttga
     5281 agttggagaa caacattctg agggtaggag tcgaatatta agtaatcctg actcaattag
     5341 ccactgtttt gaatccacat actccaatac tcctgaaata gttcattatg gacagcgcag
     5401 aaagagctgg ggagaattgt gaaattgtta tccgctcaca attccacaca acatacgagc
     5461 cggaagcata aagtgtaaag cctggggtgc ctaatgagtg agctaactca cattaattgc
     5521 gttgcgctca ctgcccgctt tccagtcggg aaacctgtcg tgccagctgc attaatgaat
     5581 cggccaacgc gcggggagag gcggtttgcg tattgggcgc tcttccgctt cctcgctcac
     5641 tgactcgctg cgctcggtcg ttcggctgcg gcgagcggta tcagctcact caaaggcggt
     5701 aatacggtta tccacagaat caggggataa cgcaggaaag aacatgtgag caaaaggcca
     5761 gcaaaaggcc aggaaccgta aaaaggccgc gttgctggcg tttttccata ggctccgccc
     5821 ccctgacgag catcacaaaa atcgacgctc aagtcagagg tggcgaaacc cgacaggact
     5881 ataaagatac caggcgtttc cccctggaag ctccctcgtg cgctctcctg ttccgaccct
     5941 gccgcttacc ggatacctgt ccgcctttct cccttcggga agcgtggcgc tttctcatag
     6001 ctcacgctgt aggtatctca gttcggtgta ggtcgttcgc tccaagctgg gctgtgtgca
     6061 cgaacccccc gttcagcccg accgctgcgc cttatccggt aactatcgtc ttgagtccaa
     6121 cccggtaaga cacgacttat cgccactggc agcagccact ggtaacagga ttagcagagc
     6181 gaggtatgta ggcggtgcta cagagttctt gaagtggtgg cctaactacg gctacactag
     6241 aagaacagta tttggtatct gcgctctgct gaagccagtt accttcggaa aaagagttgg
     6301 tagctcttga tccggcaaac aaaccaccgc tggtagcggt ggtttttttg tttgcaagca
     6361 gcagattacg cgcagaaaaa aaggatctca agaagatcct ttgatctttt ctacggggtc
     6421 tgacgctcag tggaacgaaa actcacgtta agggattttg gtcatgagat tatcaaaaag
     6481 gatcttcacc tagatccttt taaattaaaa atgaagtttt aaatcaatct aaagtatata
     6541 tgagtaaact tggtctgaca gttaccaatg cttaatcagt gaggcaccta tctcagcgat
     6601 ctgtctattt cgttcatcca tagttgcctg actccccgtc gtgtagataa ctacgatacg
     6661 ggagggctta ccatctggcc ccagtgctgc aatgataccg cgagacccac gctcaccggc
     6721 tccagattta tcagcaataa accagccagc cggaagggcc gagcgcagaa gtggtcctgc
     6781 aactttatcc gcctccatcc agtctattaa ttgttgccgg gaagctagag taagtagttc
     6841 gccagttaat agtttgcgca acgttgttgc cattgctaca ggcatcgtgg tgtcacgctc
     6901 gtcgtttggt atggcttcat tcagctccgg ttcccaacga tcaaggcgag ttacatgatc
     6961 ccccatgttg tgcaaaaaag cggttagctc cttcggtcct ccgatcgttg tcagaagtaa
     7021 gttggccgca gtgttatcac tcatggttat ggcagcactg cataattctc ttactgtcat
     7081 gccatccgta agatgctttt ctgtgactgg tgagtactca accaagtcat tctgagaata
     7141 gtgtatgcgg cgaccgagtt gctcttgccc ggcgtcaata cgggataata ccgcgccaca
     7201 tagcagaact ttaaaagtgc tcatcattgg aaaacgttct tcggggcgaa aactctcaag
     7261 gatcttaccg ctgttgagat ccagttcgat gtaacccact cgtgcaccca actgatcttc
     7321 agcatctttt actttcacca gcgtttctgg gtgagcaaaa acaggaaggc aaaatgccgc
     7381 aaaaaaggga ataagggcga cacggaaatg ttgaatactc atactcttcc tttttcaata
     7441 ttattgaagc atttatcagg gttattgtct catgagcgga tacatatttg aatgtattta
     7501 gaaaaataaa caaatagggg ttccgcgcac atttccccga aaagtgccac ctgacgtcta
     7561 agaaaccatt attatcatga cattaaccta taaaaatagg cgtatcacga ggccctttcg
     7621 tctcgcgcgt ttcggtgatg acggtgaaaa cctctgacac atgcagctcc cggagacggt
     7681 cacagcttgt ctgtaagcgg atgccgggag cagacaagcc cgtcagggcg cgtcagcggg
     7741 tgttggcggg tgtcggggct ggcttaacta tgcggcatca gagcagattg tactgagagt
     7801 gcaccatatg cggtgtgaaa taccgcacag atgcgtaagg agaaaatacc gcatcaggcg
     7861 ccattcgcca ttcaggctgc gcaactgttg ggaagggcga tcggtgcggg cctcttcgct
     7921 attacgccag ctggcgaaag ggggatgtgc tgcaaggcga ttaagttggg taacgccagg
     7981 gttttcccag tcacgacgtt gtaaaacgac ggcgcaagga atggtgcatg caaggagatg
     8041 gcgcccaaca gtcccccggc cacggggcct gccaccatac ccacgccgaa acaagcgctc
     8101 atgagcccga agtggcgagc ccgatcttcc ccatcggtga tgtcggcgat ataggcgcca
     8161 gcaaccgcac ctgtggcgcc ggtgatgccg gccacgatgc gtccggcgta gaggcgatta
     8221 gtccaatttg ttaaagacag gatatcagtg gtccaggctc tagttttgac tcaacaatat
     8281 caccagctga agcctataga gtacgagcca tagataaaat aaaagatttt atttagtctc
     8341 cagaaaaagg gggg
//
