>Addgene plasmid #20977 | HOXA9-MSCV-full-GFP | addgene partial sequence | sequence record 26778 | 20977 with mHOXA9-F 5'-AACAAGGACCGAGCAAAAGAC
TTTAAAAGAGAGCAAGCTAGAAAGAAAAAGAAAGGACTGTCCGTCTCCCTCTGTCTCCTCTCCCCCAAAC
CCAGCCTCCACCCGCACAAAGGGGCTCTAAATCCCAGGCCTCATCTCCCCACTGGCAGCCCGTGCTCAGG
CTGGCTCTTAGGCCTGCGGCTTTGATGGAGGAGGTATTGTAAGCTTTCCATTTTATAGAAGGCACACACA
CACACAAGGGAGGGCATTAGCGCTATTGGCTGTATGTGCTAGCTTGTATATATATATATATATTTAAAAA
AAATCTACCTGCTTCTGACTTTAAGCAAAAGGAAAGAAAACTACCTTTTTATATAATGCACAACTGTTGA
TGACTGGCTGTATAGTTTTTAGTCTCTGTAGCTAATTTAATTTGCTCTTCGTGTGGCAGATCATTCTGCC
AAAATACTTGAACACTGTGTTTTATTGTGGTGATTATGTTTTGTGACTCAAACTTCTGTGCTGGGTGAAG
TACCCATTGTGATTGTGGAAGCTAGAATTCAATTTGAACTCAGGTTGTTTATGGGGGGAGAGAAGCTGTG
GCATAATGTATAGCTCTGTAGTCTTCTGTGTAGCTAGACTGTTAACCTACGATTGTAAACTAGCTGTAAG
GATTTCCCAGTGAAATCAGATTTGGAAAGAAAAGAGAGATAGTTCTCCGGGATGCATAGATTCATGATTT
ATCTACTTTT
