>Addgene plasmid #20977 | HOXA9-MSCV-full-GFP | addgene partial sequence | sequence record 26779 | 20977 with pLXSN-5
CAGCCCTACTCCTTCTCTAGGCGCCGGAATTCTATGGACTACAAGGACGACGATGACAAGCTTAAGAGGC
CTCAGGATCCCACCACCGGGGCCCTGGGCAACTACTATGTGGACTCCTTCCTGCTGGGCGCCGACGCTGC
TGATGAGCTGGGTGCGGGACGCTACGCTCCAGGGACCCTGGGTCAACCCCCAAGGCAGGCGGCAGCTCTG
GCCGAACACCCCGACTTCAGTCCTTGCAGCTTCCAGTCCAAGGCGGCGGTGTTTGGTGCCTCGTGGAACC
CAGTGCACGCGGCGGGCGCCAATGCGGTGCCTGCTGCAGTGTATCATCACCACCACCACCCCTACGTGCA
TCCCCAGGCGCCCGTGGCGGCGGCGGCGCCGGACGGCAGGTATATGCGCTCCTGGCTGGAACCCACGCCC
GGTGCGCTCTCCTTCGCGGGCTTACCCTCCAGCCGGCCTTATGGCATTAAACCTGAACCGCTCTCGGCCA
GAAGGGGTGACTGTCCCACGCTTGACACTCACACTTTGTCCCTGACTGACTATGCTTGTGGTTCTCCTCC
AGTTGATAGAGAAAAACAACCCAGCGAAGGCGCCTTCTCCGAAAACAATGCCGAGAATGAGAGCGGCGGA
GACAAGCCCCCCATCGATCCCAATAACCCGGCTGCCAACTGGCTACATGCTCGCTCCACTCGGAAGAAGC
GATGCCCCTACACAAAAAACAAA
